Addgene plasmid #170298: pPBbsr2-Gnaq
Purpose: Encoding mouse Gnaq
Depositing lab: Michiyuki Matsuda. Publication: Intravital imaging identifies the VEGF-TXA2 axis as a critical promoter of PGE2 secretion from tumor cells and immune evasion. Konishi Y, Ichise H, Watabe T, Oki C, Tsukiji S, Hamazaki Y, Murakawa Y, Takaori-Kondo A, Terai K, Matsuda M. Cancer Res. 2021 May 25. pii: 0008-5472.CAN-20-4245. doi: 10.1158/0008-5472.CAN-20-4245. PubMed 34035084.
Backbone
  Vector backbone: pPB
  Vector type: Mammalian Expression
  Selectable markers: Blasticidin
Growth in bacteria
  Bacterial resistance: Ampicillin, 100 μg/mL
  Growth temperature: 37°C
  Growth strain: DH5alpha
  Copy number: Unknown
Gene/Insert
  Gene/Insert name: A recombinant mouse Gnaq (alt name: Gnaq)
  Species: M. musculus (mouse)
  Insert size (bp): 2300
  Mutation: Asilent mutation was introduced into the sgRNA-targeted region
  Entrez Gene: Gnaq (a.k.a. 1110005L02Rik, 6230401I02Rik, Dsk1, Dsk10, Galphaq, Gq, GqI)
  Tag / fusion protein: N/A
Terms and licenses: Academic/Nonprofit Terms; Industry Terms: Not Available to Industry
How to cite: pPBbsr2-Gnaq was a gift from Michiyuki Matsuda (Addgene plasmid # 170298 ; http://n2t.net/addgene:170298 ; RRID:Addgene_170298)
