[The description below was written by a language model from this plasmid's Addgene catalogue record and pLannotate feature annotations shown in this document.]
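Description:
pPBbsr2-Gnaq is a mammalian expression plasmid built on the pPB backbone that encodes mouse Gnaq, the alpha subunit of the heterotrimeric Gq protein. It is maintained in E. coli through a high-copy ColE1/pUC-type origin with ampicillin resistance (AmpR under its own bla promoter). The backbone also carries an f1 origin, T7 and T3 promoters, and remnants of lac regulatory elements and lacZα typical of a pBluescript-derived cloning vector. The pPB name suggests a piggyBac transposon vector intended for genomic integration, but no transposon terminal repeats are annotated in either feature table, so the record itself does not confirm this.

The payload is a single bicistronic cassette that runs across the origin of the circular map. A CAG-type promoter (CMV enhancer, chicken β-actin promoter and a chimeric β-actin/β-globin intron) drives the untagged Gnaq coding sequence of about 1.1 kb. This is followed by an EMCV IRES and bsr, the Bacillus cereus blasticidin S deaminase gene, and the transcript ends at a bovine growth hormone polyadenylation signal. Because Gnaq and the resistance gene are translated from the same mRNA, blasticidin selection enriches for cells that express the transgene. The catalogue lists an insert size of 2.3 kb, larger than the annotated coding sequence, and the record does not explain the difference.

A silent mutation was introduced into an sgRNA-targeted region of Gnaq. This would leave the protein unchanged while making the cDNA resistant to Cas9 cutting, consistent with re-expression (rescue) in CRISPR knockout cells, although the record states only that it encodes mouse Gnaq. The depositor and sequenced versions differ by only a few bases in length and share the same features.
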