Features (pLannotate 1.2.2; 23 found; start..end, strand, type, name):
     75..635     +  misc_feature   IRES: internal ribosome entry site (IRES) of the encephalomyocarditis virus (EMCV)
    644..1063    +  CDS            bsr: BSR_BACCE - Experimental evidence at protein level: Swiss-Prot protein existence level 1. Catalyzes the deamination of the cytosine moiety of the antibiotics blasticidin S, cytomycin and acetylblasticidin S. From Bacillus cereus.
   1112..1336    +  polyA_signal   bGH poly(A) signal: bovine growth hormone polyadenylation signal
   1340..1356    +  promoter       SV40 promoter (fragment): SV40 enhancer and early promoter
   1407..1423    -  protein_bind   lac operator: The lac repressor binds to the lac operator to inhibit transcription in E. coli. This inhibition can be relieved by adding lactose or isopropyl-β-D-thiogalactopyranoside (IPTG). lac repressor encoded by lacI
   1431..1461    -  promoter       lac promoter: promoter for the E. coli lac operon
   1476..1497    -  protein_bind   CAP binding site: CAP binding activates transcription in the presence of cAMP. E. coli catabolite activator protein
   1510..1549    -  CDS            lacI (fragment): lac repressor; lacI; The lac repressor binds to the lac operator to inhibit transcription in E. coli. This inhibition can be relieved by adding lactose or isopropyl-β-D-thiogalactopyranoside (IPTG).
   1834..1852    -  promoter       T3 promoter: promoter for bacteriophage T3 RNA polymerase
   1897..1913    -  protein_bind   lac operator: The lac repressor binds to the lac operator to inhibit transcription in E. coli. This inhibition can be relieved by adding lactose or isopropyl-β-D-thiogalactopyranoside (IPTG). lac repressor encoded by lacI
   1921..1951    -  promoter       lac promoter: promoter for the E. coli lac operon
   1966..1987    -  protein_bind   CAP binding site: CAP binding activates transcription in the presence of cAMP. E. coli catabolite activator protein
   2000..2092    -  CDS            lacI (fragment): lac repressor; lacI; The lac repressor binds to the lac operator to inhibit transcription in E. coli. This inhibition can be relieved by adding lactose or isopropyl-β-D-thiogalactopyranoside (IPTG).
   2275..2863    -  rep_origin     ori: high-copy-number ColE1/pMB1/pBR322/pUC origin of replication
   3034..3894    -  CDS            AmpR: β-lactamase; bla; confers resistance to ampicillin, carbenicillin, and related antibiotics
   3895..3999    -  promoter       AmpR promoter: bla
   4052..4480    -  rep_origin     f1 ori (sequence partly withheld): f1 bacteriophage origin of replication; arrow indicates direction of (+) strand synthesis
   4485..4640    -  CDS            lacZα (fragment): LacZα fragment of β-galactosidase; lacZ fragment
   4648..4666    +  promoter       T7 promoter: promoter for bacteriophage T7 RNA polymerase
   5033..5412    +  enhancer       CMV enhancer: human cytomegalovirus immediate early enhancer
   5415..5690    +  promoter       chicken β-actin promoter: No description available
   5691..6699    +  intron         chimeric intron: chimera between introns from chicken β-actin and rabbit β-globin
   6769..7845    +  CDS            Gnaq: GNAQ_MOUSE - Experimental evidence at protein level: Swiss-Prot protein existence level 1. Guanine nucleotide-binding proteins (G proteins) are involved as modulators or transducers in various transmembrane signaling systems. Regulates B-cell selection and survival and is required to prevent B-cell-dependent autoimmunity. Regulates chemotaxis of BM- derived neutrophils and dendritic cells (in vitro). Transduces FFAR4 signaling in response to long-chain fatty acids (LCFAs). From Mus musculus (Mouse).
>Addgene plasmid #170298 | pPBbsr2-Gnaq | depositor full sequence | sequence record 330096 | pPBbsr2-Gnaq sequence 7848 bps
GTCGACGGGCCGCGGTAACAATTGTTAACTAACTTAAGCTAGCAACGGTTTCCCTCTAGCGGGATCAATT
CCGCCCCCCCCCCCTAACGTTACTGGCCGAAGCCGCTTGGAATAAGGCCGGTGTGCGTTTGTCTATATGT
TATTTTCCACCATATTGCCGTCTTTTGGCAATGTGAGGGCCCGGAAACCTGGCCCTGTCTTCTTGACGAG
CATTCCTAGGGGTCTTTCCCCTCTCGCCAAAGGAATGCAAGGTCTGTTGAATGTCGTGAAGGAAGCAGTT
CCTCTGGAAGCTTCTTGAAGACAAACAACGTCTGTAGCGACCCTTTGCAGGCAGCGGAACCCCCCACCTG
GCGACAGGTGCCTCTGCGGCCAAAAGCCACGTGTATAAGATACACCTGCAAAGGCGGCACAACCCCAGTG
CCACGTTGTGAGTTGGATAGTTGTGGAAAGAGTCAAATGGCTCTCCTCAAGCGTATTCAACAAGGGGCTG
AAGGATGCCCAGAAGGTACCCCATTGTATGGGATCTGATCTGGGGCCTCGGTGCACATGCTTTACATGTG
TTTAGTCGAGGTTAAAAAACGTCTAGGCCCCCCGAACCACGGGGACGTGGTTTTCCTTTGAAAAACACGA
TAATACCATGGTCATGAAAACATTTAACATTTCTCAACAAGATCTAGAATTAGTAGAAGTAGCGACAGAG
AAGATTACAATGCTTTATGAGGATAATAAACATCATGTGGGAGCGGCAATTCGTACGAAAACAGGAGAAA
TCATTTCGGCAGTACATATTGAAGCGTATATAGGACGAGTAACTGTTTGTGCAGAAGCCATTGCGATTGG
TAGTGCAGTTTCGAATGGACAAAAGGATTTTGACACGATTGTAGCTGTTAGACACCCTTATTCTGACGAA
GTAGATAGAAGTATTCGAGTGGTAAGTCCTTGTGGTATGTGTAGGGAGTTGATTTCAGACTATGCACCAG
ATTGTTTTGTGTTAATAGAAATGAATGGCAAGTTAGTCAAAACTACGATTGAAGAACTCATTCCACTCAA
ATATACCCGAAATTAAAAGTCGAGATGCATCGATGATCTAGAGCTCGCTGATCAGCCTCGACTGTGCCTT
CTAGTTGCCAGCCATCTGTTGTTTGCCCCTCCCCCGTGCCTTCCTTGACCCTGGAAGGTGCCACTCCCAC
TGTCCTTTCCTAATAAAATGAGGAAATTGCATCGCATTGTCTGAGTAGGTGTCATTCTATTCTGGGGGGT
GGGGTGGGGCAGGACAGCAAGGGGGAGGATTGGGAAGACAATAGCAGGCATGCTGGGGATGCGGTGGGCT
CTATGGCTTCTGAGGCGGAAAGAACCTGCAGCCCAAGCTTGGCGTAATCATGGTCATAGCTGTTTCCTGT
GTGAAATTGTTATCCGCTCACAATTCCACACAACATACGAGCCGGAAGCATAAAGTGTAAAGCCTGGGGT
GCCTAATGAGTGAGCTAACTCACATTAATTGCGTTGCGCTCACTGCCCGCTTTCCAGTCGGGAAACCTGT
CGTGCCAGCGGATCTTAAAAGTTTTGTTACTTTATAGAAGAAATTTTGAGTTTTTGTTTTTTTTTAATAA
ATAAATAAACATAAATAAATTGTTTGTTGAATTTATTATTAGTATGTAAGTGTAAATATAATAAAACTTA
ATATCTATTCAAATTAATAAATAAACCTCGATATACAGACCGATAAAACACATGCGTCAATTTTACGCAT
GATTATCTTTAACGTACGTCACAATATGATTATCTTTCTAGGGTTAATCTAGTATACGCGTTTAATTAAT
CCAGCTTTTGTTCCCTTTAGTGAGGGTTAATTGCGCGCTTGGCGTAATCATGGTCATAGCTGTTTCCTGT
GTGAAATTGTTATCCGCTCACAATTCCACACAACATACGAGCCGGAAGCATAAAGTGTAAAGCCTGGGGT
GCCTAATGAGTGAGCTAACTCACATTAATTGCGTTGCGCTCACTGCCCGCTTTCCAGTCGGGAAACCTGT
CGTGCCAGCTGCATTAATGAATCGGCCAACGCGCGGGGAGAGGCGGTTTGCGTATTGGGCGCTCTTCCGC
TTCCTCGCTCACTGACTCGCTGCGCTCGGTCGTTCGGCTGCGGCGAGCGGTATCAGCTCACTCAAAGGCG
GTAATACGGTTATCCACAGAATCAGGGGATAACGCAGGAAAGAACATGTGAGCAAAAGGCCAGCAAAAGG
CCAGGAACCGTAAAAAGGCCGCGTTGCTGGCGTTTTTCCATAGGCTCCGCCCCCCTGACGAGCATCACAA
AAATCGACGCTCAAGTCAGAGGTGGCGAAACCCGACAGGACTATAAAGATACCAGGCGTTTCCCCCTGGA
AGCTCCCTCGTGCGCTCTCCTGTTCCGACCCTGCCGCTTACCGGATACCTGTCCGCCTTTCTCCCTTCGG
GAAGCGTGGCGCTTTCTCATAGCTCACGCTGTAGGTATCTCAGTTCGGTGTAGGTCGTTCGCTCCAAGCT
GGGCTGTGTGCACGAACCCCCCGTTCAGCCCGACCGCTGCGCCTTATCCGGTAACTATCGTCTTGAGTCC
AACCCGGTAAGACACGACTTATCGCCACTGGCAGCAGCCACTGGTAACAGGATTAGCAGAGCGAGGTATG
TAGGCGGTGCTACAGAGTTCTTGAAGTGGTGGCCTAACTACGGCTACACTAGAAGGACAGTATTTGGTAT
CTGCGCTCTGCTGAAGCCAGTTACCTTCGGAAAAAGAGTTGGTAGCTCTTGATCCGGCAAACAAACCACC
GCTGGTAGCGGTGGTTTTTTTGTTTGCAAGCAGCAGATTACGCGCAGAAAAAAAGGATCTCAAGAAGATC
CTTTGATCTTTTCTACGGGGTCTGACGCTCAGTGGAACGAAAACTCACGTTAAGGGATTTTGGTCATGAG
ATTATCAAAAAGGATCTTCACCTAGATCCTTTTAAATTAAAAATGAAGTTTTAAATCAATCTAAAGTATA
TATGAGTAAACTTGGTCTGACAGTTACCAATGCTTAATCAGTGAGGCACCTATCTCAGCGATCTGTCTAT
TTCGTTCATCCATAGTTGCCTGACTCCCCGTCGTGTAGATAACTACGATACGGGAGGGCTTACCATCTGG
CCCCAGTGCTGCAATGATACCGCGAGACCCACGCTCACCGGCTCCAGATTTATCAGCAATAAACCAGCCA
GCCGGAAGGGCCGAGCGCAGAAGTGGTCCTGCAACTTTATCCGCCTCCATCCAGTCTATTAATTGTTGCC
GGGAAGCTAGAGTAAGTAGTTCGCCAGTTAATAGTTTGCGCAACGTTGTTGCCATTGCTACAGGCATCGT
GGTGTCACGCTCGTCGTTTGGTATGGCTTCATTCAGCTCCGGTTCCCAACGATCAAGGCGAGTTACATGA
TCCCCCATGTTGTGCAAAAAAGCGGTTAGCTCCTTCGGTCCTCCGATCGTTGTCAGAAGTAAGTTGGCCG
CAGTGTTATCACTCATGGTTATGGCAGCACTGCATAATTCTCTTACTGTCATGCCATCCGTAAGATGCTT
TTCTGTGACTGGTGAGTACTCAACCAAGTCATTCTGAGAATAGTGTATGCGGCGACCGAGTTGCTCTTGC
CCGGCGTCAATACGGGATAATACCGCGCCACATAGCAGAACTTTAAAAGTGCTCATCATTGGAAAACGTT
CTTCGGGGCGAAAACTCTCAAGGATCTTACCGCTGTTGAGATCCAGTTCGATGTAACCCACTCGTGCACC
CAACTGATCTTCAGCATCTTTTACTTTCACCAGCGTTTCTGGGTGAGCAAAAACAGGAAGGCAAAATGCC
GCAAAAAAGGGAATAAGGGCGACACGGAAATGTTGAATACTCATACTCTTCCTTTTTCAATATTATTGAA
GCATTTATCAGGGTTATTGTCTCATGAGCGGATACATATTTGAATGTATTTAGAAAAATAAACAAATAGG
GGTTCCGCGCACATTTCCCCGAAAAGTGCCACCTAAATTGTAAGCGTTAATATTTTGTTAAAATTCGCGT
TAAATTTTTGTTAAATCAGCTCATTTTTTAACCAATAGGCCGAAATCGGCAAAATCCCTTATAAATCAAA
AGAATAGACCGAGATAGGGT
[37 nt withheld, positions 4151-4187]
AAAGAACGTGGACTCCAACGTCAAAGG
[49 nt withheld, positions 4215-4263]
T
[91 nt withheld, positions 4265-4355]
G
[124 nt withheld, positions 4357-4480]
CCCATTCGCCATTCAGGCTGCGCAACTGTTGGGAAGGGCGATCGGTGCGGGCCTCTTCGCTATTACGCCA
GCTGGCGAAAGGGGGATGTGCTGCAAGGCGATTAAGTTGGGTAACGCCAGGGTTTTCCCAGTCACGACGT
TGTAAAACGACGGCCAGTGAGCGCGCGTAATACGACTCACTATAGGGCGAATTGGGGCGCGCCATTCTAG
ATTAACCCTAGAAAGATAGTCTGCGTAAAATTGACGCATGCATTCTTGAAATATTGCTCTCTCTTTCTAA
ATAGCGCGAATCCGTCGCTGTGCATTTAGGACATCTCAGTCGCCGCTTGGAGCTCCCGTGAGGCGTGCTT
GTCAATGCGGTAAGTGTCACTGATTTTGAACTATAACGACCGCGTGAGTCAAAATGACGCATGATTATCT
TTTACGTGACTTTTAAGATTTAACTCATACGATAATTATATTGTTATTTCATGTTCTACTTACGTGATAA
CTTATTATATATATATTTTCTTGTTATAGATATCAACTAGAATGCTAGCATGGGCCCATCTCGACATTGA
TTATTGACTAGTTATTAATAGTAATCAATTACGGGGTCATTAGTTCATAGCCCATATATGGAGTTCCGCG
TTACATAACTTACGGTAAATGGCCCGCCTGGCTGACCGCCCAACGACCCCCGCCCATTGACGTCAATAAT
GACGTATGTTCCCATAGTAACGCCAATAGGGACTTTCCATTGACGTCAATGGGTGGACTATTTACGGTAA
ACTGCCCACTTGGCAGTACATCAAGTGTATCATATGCCAAGTACGCCCCCTATTGACGTCAATGACGGTA
AATGGCCCGCCTGGCATTATGCCCAGTACATGACCTTATGGGACTTTCCTACTTGGCAGTACATCTACGT
ATTAGTCATCGCTATTACCATGGGTCGAGGTGAGCCCCACGTTCTGCTTCACTCTCCCCATCTCCCCCCC
CTCCCCACCCCCAATTTTGTATTTATTTATTTTTTAATTATTTTGTGCAGCGATGGGGGCGGGGGGGGGG
GGGGCGCGCGCCAGGCGGGGCGGGGCGGGGCGAGGGGCGGGGCGGGGCGAGGCGGAGAGGTGCGGCGGCA
GCCAATCAGAGCGGCGCGCTCCGAAAGTTTCCTTTTATGGCGAGGCGGCGGCGGCGGCGGCCCTATAAAA
AGCGAAGCGCGCGGCGGGCGGGAGTCGCTGCGTTGCCTTCGCCCCGTGCCCCGCTCCGCGCCGCCTCGCG
CCGCCCGCCCCGGCTCTGACTGACCGCGTTACTCCCACAGGTGAGCGGGCGGGACGGCCCTTCTCCTCCG
GGCTGTAATTAGCGCTTGGTTTAATGACGGCTCGTTTCTTTTCTGTGGCTGCGTGAAAGCCTTAAAGGGC
TCCGGGAGGGCCCTTTGTGCGGGGGGGAGCGGCTCGGGGGGTGCGTGCGTGTGTGTGTGCGTGGGGAGCG
CCGCGTGCGGCCCGCGCTGCCCGGCGGCTGTGAGCGCTGCGGGCGCGGCGCGGGGCTTTGTGCGCTCCGC
GTGTGCGCGAGGGGAGCGCGGCCGGGGGCGGTGCCCCGCGGTGCGGGGGGGCTGCGAGGGGAACAAAGGC
TGCGTGCGGGGTGTGTGCGTGGGGGGGTGAGCAGGGGGTGTGGGCGCGGCGGTCGGGCTGTAACCCCCCC
CTGCACCCCCCTCCCCGAGTTGCTGAGCACGGCCCGGCTTCGGGTGCGGGGCTCCGTGCGGGGCGTGGCG
CGGGGCTCGCCGTGCCGGGCGGGGGGTGGCGGCAGGTGGGGGTGCCGGGCGGGGCGGGGCCGCCTCGGGC
CGGGGAGGGCTCGGGGGAGGGGCGCGGCGGCCCCGGAGCGCCGGCGGCTGTCGAGGCGCGGCGAGCCGCA
GCCATTGCCTTTTATGGTAATCGTGCGAGAGGGCGCAGGGACTTCCTTTGTCCCAAATCTGGCGGAGCCG
AAATCTGGGAGGCGCCGCCGCACCCCCTCTAGCGGGCGCGGGCGAAGCGGTGCGGCGCCGGCAGGAAGGA
AATGGGCGGGGAGGGCCTTCGTGCGTCGCCGCGCCGCCGTCCCCTTCTCCATCTCCAGCCTCGGGGCTGC
CGCAGGGGGACGGCTGCCTTCGGGGGGGACGGGGCAGGGCGGGGTTCGGCTTCTGGCGTGTGACCGGCGG
CTCTAGAGCCTCTGCTAACCATGTTCATGCCTTCTTCTTTTTCCTACAGCTCCTGGGCAACGTGCTGGTT
GTTGTGCTGTCTCATCATTTTGGCAAAGAATTGGGATCCGAATTCACCATGACTCTGGAGTCCATCATGG
CGTGCTGCCTGAGCGAGGAGGCCAAGGAAGCCCGGAGGATCAACGACGAGATCGAGCGGCAGCTGCGCAG
GGACAAGCGCGACGCCCGCCGGGAGCTCAAGCTGCTGCTGCTGGGGACAGGGGAGAGTGGCAAGAGCACC
TTCATCAAGCAGATGAGGATCATCCACGGGTCGGGCTACTCTGACGAAGACAAGCGCGGCTTCACCAAGC
TGGTGTATCAGAACATCTTCACGGCCATGCAGGCCATGATCAGAGCGATGGACACGCTCAAGATCCCATA
CAAGTATGAACACAATAAGGCTCATGCACAATTGGTTCGAGAGGTTGATGTGGAGAAGGTGTCTGCTTTT
GAGAATCCATATGTAGATGCAATAAAGAGCTTGTGGAATGATCCTGGAATCCAGGAGTGCTACGACAGAC
GACGGGAATATCAGTTATCTGACTCTACCAAATACTATCTGAATGACTTGGACCGTGTAGCCGACCCTTC
CTATCTGCCTACACAACAAGACGTGCTTAGAGTTCGAGTCCCCACTACAGGGATCATCGAATACCCCTTT
GACTTACAAAGTGTCATTTTCAGAATGGTCGATGTAGGGGGCCAAAGGTCAGAGAGAAGAAAATGGATAC
ACTGCTTTGAAAATGTCACCTCCATCATGTTTCTAGTAGCGCTTAGCGAATATGATCAAGTTCTTGTGGA
GTCAGACAATGAGAACCGCATGGAGGAGAGCAAAGCACTCTTTAGAACAATTATCACCTACCCCTGGTTC
CAGAACAGTAGCGTCATCTTATTTCTGAATAAGAAAGATCTTCTAGAGGAGAAAATCATGTATTCCCACC
TAGTCGACTACTTCCCAGAATATGATGGACCCCAGAGAGATGCCCAGGCAGCTCGAGAATTCATCCTGAA
AATGTTCGTGGACCTGAACCCCGACAGTGACAAAATCATCTACTCCCACTTCACGTGCGCCACAGATACC
GAGAACATCCGCTTCGTCTTTGCAGCCGTCAAGGACACCATCCTGCAGCTGAACCTGAAGGAGTACAATC
TGGTCTAA
