Features (pLannotate 1.2.2; 23 found; start..end, strand, type, name):
     75..636     +  misc_feature   IRES: internal ribosome entry site (IRES) of the encephalomyocarditis virus (EMCV)
    645..1064    +  CDS            bsr: BSR_BACCE - Experimental evidence at protein level: Swiss-Prot protein existence level 1. Catalyzes the deamination of the cytosine moiety of the antibiotics blasticidin S, cytomycin and acetylblasticidin S. From Bacillus cereus.
   1113..1337    +  polyA_signal   bGH poly(A) signal: bovine growth hormone polyadenylation signal
   1341..1357    +  promoter       SV40 promoter (fragment): SV40 enhancer and early promoter
   1408..1424    -  protein_bind   lac operator: The lac repressor binds to the lac operator to inhibit transcription in E. coli. This inhibition can be relieved by adding lactose or isopropyl-β-D-thiogalactopyranoside (IPTG). lac repressor encoded by lacI
   1432..1462    -  promoter       lac promoter: promoter for the E. coli lac operon
   1477..1498    -  protein_bind   CAP binding site: CAP binding activates transcription in the presence of cAMP. E. coli catabolite activator protein
   1511..1550    -  CDS            lacI (fragment): lac repressor; lacI; The lac repressor binds to the lac operator to inhibit transcription in E. coli. This inhibition can be relieved by adding lactose or isopropyl-β-D-thiogalactopyranoside (IPTG).
   1835..1853    -  promoter       T3 promoter: promoter for bacteriophage T3 RNA polymerase
   1898..1914    -  protein_bind   lac operator: The lac repressor binds to the lac operator to inhibit transcription in E. coli. This inhibition can be relieved by adding lactose or isopropyl-β-D-thiogalactopyranoside (IPTG). lac repressor encoded by lacI
   1922..1952    -  promoter       lac promoter: promoter for the E. coli lac operon
   1967..1988    -  protein_bind   CAP binding site: CAP binding activates transcription in the presence of cAMP. E. coli catabolite activator protein
   2001..2093    -  CDS            lacI (fragment): lac repressor; lacI; The lac repressor binds to the lac operator to inhibit transcription in E. coli. This inhibition can be relieved by adding lactose or isopropyl-β-D-thiogalactopyranoside (IPTG).
   2276..2864    -  rep_origin     ori: high-copy-number ColE1/pMB1/pBR322/pUC origin of replication
   3035..3895    -  CDS            AmpR: β-lactamase; bla; confers resistance to ampicillin, carbenicillin, and related antibiotics
   3896..4000    -  promoter       AmpR promoter: bla
   4053..4481    -  rep_origin     f1 ori (sequence partly withheld): f1 bacteriophage origin of replication; arrow indicates direction of (+) strand synthesis
   4486..4641    -  CDS            lacZα (fragment): LacZα fragment of β-galactosidase; lacZ fragment
   4649..4667    +  promoter       T7 promoter: promoter for bacteriophage T7 RNA polymerase
   5034..5413    +  enhancer       CMV enhancer: human cytomegalovirus immediate early enhancer
   5415..5690    +  promoter       chicken β-actin promoter: No description available
   5691..6707    +  intron         chimeric intron: chimera between introns from chicken β-actin and rabbit β-globin
   6777..7853    +  CDS            Gnaq: GNAQ_MOUSE - Experimental evidence at protein level: Swiss-Prot protein existence level 1. Guanine nucleotide-binding proteins (G proteins) are involved as modulators or transducers in various transmembrane signaling systems. Regulates B-cell selection and survival and is required to prevent B-cell-dependent autoimmunity. Regulates chemotaxis of BM- derived neutrophils and dendritic cells (in vitro). Transduces FFAR4 signaling in response to long-chain fatty acids (LCFAs). From Mus musculus (Mouse).
>Addgene plasmid #170298 | pPBbsr2-Gnaq | addgene full sequence | sequence record 334390 | Addgene NGS Result
GTCGACGGGCCGCGGAAACAATTGTTAACTAACTTAAGCTAGCAACGGTTTCCCTCTAGCGGGATCAATT
CCGCCCCCCCCCCCTAACGTTACTGGCCGAAGCCGCTTGGAATAAGGCCGGTGTGCGTTTGTCTATATGT
TATTTTCCACCATATTGCCGTCTTTTGGCAATGTGAGGGCCCGGAAACCTGGCCCTGTCTTCTTGACGAG
CATTCCTAGGGGTCTTTCCCCTCTCGCCAAAGGAATGCAAGGTCTGTTGAATGTCGTGAAGGAAGCAGTT
CCTCTGGAAGCTTCTTGAAGACAAACAACGTCTGTAGCGACCCTTTGCAGGCAGCGGAACCCCCCACCTG
GCGACAGGTGCCTCTGCGGCCAAAAGCCACGTGTATAAGATACACCTGCAAAGGCGGCACAACCCCAGTG
CCACGTTGTGAGTTGGATAGTTGTGGAAAGAGTCAAATGGCTCTCCTCAAGCGTATTCAACAAGGGGCTG
AAGGATGCCCAGAAGGTACCCCATTGTATGGGATCTGATCTGGGGCCTCGGTGCACATGCTTTACATGTG
TTTAGTCGAGGTTAAAAAAACGTCTAGGCCCCCCGAACCACGGGGACGTGGTTTTCCTTTGAAAAACACG
ATAATACCATGGTCATGAAAACATTTAACATTTCTCAACAAGATCTAGAATTAGTAGAAGTAGCGACAGA
GAAGATTACAATGCTTTATGAGGATAATAAACATCATGTGGGAGCGGCAATTCGTACGAAAACAGGAGAA
ATCATTTCGGCAGTACATATTGAAGCGTATATAGGACGAGTAACTGTTTGTGCAGAAGCCATTGCGATTG
GTAGTGCAGTTTCGAATGGACAAAAGGATTTTGACACGATTGTAGCTGTTAGACACCCTTATTCTGACGA
AGTAGATAGAAGTATTCGAGTGGTAAGTCCTTGTGGTATGTGTAGGGAGTTGATTTCAGACTATGCACCA
GATTGTTTTGTGTTAATAGAAATGAATGGCAAGTTAGTCAAAACTACGATTGAAGAACTCATTCCACTCA
AATATACCCGAAATTAAAAGTCGAGATGCATCGATGATCTAGAGCTCGCTGATCAGCCTCGACTGTGCCT
TCTAGTTGCCAGCCATCTGTTGTTTGCCCCTCCCCCGTGCCTTCCTTGACCCTGGAAGGTGCCACTCCCA
CTGTCCTTTCCTAATAAAATGAGGAAATTGCATCGCATTGTCTGAGTAGGTGTCATTCTATTCTGGGGGG
TGGGGTGGGGCAGGACAGCAAGGGGGAGGATTGGGAAGACAATAGCAGGCATGCTGGGGATGCGGTGGGC
TCTATGGCTTCTGAGGCGGAAAGAACCTGCAGCCCAAGCTTGGCGTAATCATGGTCATAGCTGTTTCCTG
TGTGAAATTGTTATCCGCTCACAATTCCACACAACATACGAGCCGGAAGCATAAAGTGTAAAGCCTGGGG
TGCCTAATGAGTGAGCTAACTCACATTAATTGCGTTGCGCTCACTGCCCGCTTTCCAGTCGGGAAACCTG
TCGTGCCAGCGGATCTTAAAAGTTTTGTTACTTTATAGAAGAAATTTTGAGTTTTTGTTTTTTTTTAATA
AATAAATAAACATAAATAAATTGTTTGTTGAATTTATTATTAGTATGTAAGTGTAAATATAATAAAACTT
AATATCTATTCAAATTAATAAATAAACCTCGATATACAGACCGATAAAACACATGCGTCAATTTTACGCA
TGATTATCTTTAACGTACGTCACAATATGATTATCTTTCTAGGGTTAATCTAGTATACGCGTTTAATTAA
TCCAGCTTTTGTTCCCTTTAGTGAGGGTTAATTGCGCGCTTGGCGTAATCATGGTCATAGCTGTTTCCTG
TGTGAAATTGTTATCCGCTCACAATTCCACACAACATACGAGCCGGAAGCATAAAGTGTAAAGCCTGGGG
TGCCTAATGAGTGAGCTAACTCACATTAATTGCGTTGCGCTCACTGCCCGCTTTCCAGTCGGGAAACCTG
TCGTGCCAGCTGCATTAATGAATCGGCCAACGCGCGGGGAGAGGCGGTTTGCGTATTGGGCGCTCTTCCG
CTTCCTCGCTCACTGACTCGCTGCGCTCGGTCGTTCGGCTGCGGCGAGCGGTATCAGCTCACTCAAAGGC
GGTAATACGGTTATCCACAGAATCAGGGGATAACGCAGGAAAGAACATGTGAGCAAAAGGCCAGCAAAAG
GCCAGGAACCGTAAAAAGGCCGCGTTGCTGGCGTTTTTCCATAGGCTCCGCCCCCCTGACGAGCATCACA
AAAATCGACGCTCAAGTCAGAGGTGGCGAAACCCGACAGGACTATAAAGATACCAGGCGTTTCCCCCTGG
AAGCTCCCTCGTGCGCTCTCCTGTTCCGACCCTGCCGCTTACCGGATACCTGTCCGCCTTTCTCCCTTCG
GGAAGCGTGGCGCTTTCTCATAGCTCACGCTGTAGGTATCTCAGTTCGGTGTAGGTCGTTCGCTCCAAGC
TGGGCTGTGTGCACGAACCCCCCGTTCAGCCCGACCGCTGCGCCTTATCCGGTAACTATCGTCTTGAGTC
CAACCCGGTAAGACACGACTTATCGCCACTGGCAGCAGCCACTGGTAACAGGATTAGCAGAGCGAGGTAT
GTAGGCGGTGCTACAGAGTTCTTGAAGTGGTGGCCTAACTACGGCTACACTAGAAGAACAGTATTTGGTA
TCTGCGCTCTGCTGAAGCCAGTTACCTTCGGAAAAAGAGTTGGTAGCTCTTGATCCGGCAAACAAACCAC
CGCTGGTAGCGGTGGTTTTTTTGTTTGCAAGCAGCAGATTACGCGCAGAAAAAAAGGATCTCAAGAAGAT
CCTTTGATCTTTTCTACGGGGTCTGACGCTCAGTGGAACGAAAACTCACGTTAAGGGATTTTGGTCATGA
GATTATCAAAAAGGATCTTCACCTAGATCCTTTTAAATTAAAAATGAAGTTTTAAATCAATCTAAAGTAT
ATATGAGTAAACTTGGTCTGACAGTTACCAATGCTTAATCAGTGAGGCACCTATCTCAGCGATCTGTCTA
TTTCGTTCATCCATAGTTGCCTGACTCCCCGTCGTGTAGATAACTACGATACGGGAGGGCTTACCATCTG
GCCCCAGTGCTGCAATGATACCGCGAGACCCACGCTCACCGGCTCCAGATTTATCAGCAATAAACCAGCC
AGCCGGAAGGGCCGAGCGCAGAAGTGGTCCTGCAACTTTATCCGCCTCCATCCAGTCTATTAATTGTTGC
CGGGAAGCTAGAGTAAGTAGTTCGCCAGTTAATAGTTTGCGCAACGTTGTTGCCATTGCTACAGGCATCG
TGGTGTCACGCTCGTCGTTTGGTATGGCTTCATTCAGCTCCGGTTCCCAACGATCAAGGCGAGTTACATG
ATCCCCCATGTTGTGCAAAAAAGCGGTTAGCTCCTTCGGTCCTCCGATCGTTGTCAGAAGTAAGTTGGCC
GCAGTGTTATCACTCATGGTTATGGCAGCACTGCATAATTCTCTTACTGTCATGCCATCCGTAAGATGCT
TTTCTGTGACTGGTGAGTACTCAACCAAGTCATTCTGAGAATAGTGTATGCGGCGACCGAGTTGCTCTTG
CCCGGCGTCAATACGGGATAATACCGCGCCACATAGCAGAACTTTAAAAGTGCTCATCATTGGAAAACGT
TCTTCGGGGCGAAAACTCTCAAGGATCTTACCGCTGTTGAGATCCAGTTCGATGTAACCCACTCGTGCAC
CCAACTGATCTTCAGCATCTTTTACTTTCACCAGCGTTTCTGGGTGAGCAAAAACAGGAAGGCAAAATGC
CGCAAAAAAGGGAATAAGGGCGACACGGAAATGTTGAATACTCATACTCTTCCTTTTTCAATATTATTGA
AGCATTTATCAGGGTTATTGTCTCATGAGCGGATACATATTTGAATGTATTTAGAAAAATAAACAAATAG
GGGTTCCGCGCACATTTCCCCGAAAAGTGCCACCTAAATTGTAAGCGTTAATATTTTGTTAAAATTCGCG
TTAAATTTTTGTTAAATCAGCTCATTTTTTAACCAATAGGCCGAAATCGGCAAAATCCCTTATAAATCAA
AAGAATAGACCGAGATAGGGT
[37 nt withheld, positions 4152-4188]
AAAGAACGTGGACTCCAACGTCAAAGG
[49 nt withheld, positions 4216-4264]
T
[91 nt withheld, positions 4266-4356]
G
[124 nt withheld, positions 4358-4481]
CCCATTCGCCATTCAGGCTGCGCAACTGTTGGGAAGGGCGATCGGTGCGGGCCTCTTCGCTATTACGCCA
GCTGGCGAAAGGGGGATGTGCTGCAAGGCGATTAAGTTGGGTAACGCCAGGGTTTTCCCAGTCACGACGT
TGTAAAACGACGGCCAGTGAGCGCGCGTAATACGACTCACTATAGGGCGAATTGGGGCGCGCCATTCTAG
ATTAACCCTAGAAAGATAGTCTGCGTAAAATTGACGCATGCATTCTTGAAATATTGCTCTCTCTTTCTAA
ATAGCGCGAATCCGTCGCTGTGCATTTAGGACATCTCAGTCGCCGCTTGGAGCTCCCGTGAGGCGTGCTT
GTCAATGCGGTAAGTGTCACTGATTTTGAACTATAACGACCGCGTGAGTCAAAATGACGCATGATTATCT
TTTACGTGACTTTTAAGATTTAACTCATACGATAATTATATTGTTATTTCATGTTCTACTTACGTGATAA
CTTATTATATATATATTTTCTTGTTATAGATATCAACTAGAATGCTAGCATGGGCCCATCTCGACATTGA
TTATTGACTAGTTATTAATAGTAATCAATTACGGGGTCATTAGTTCATAGCCCATATATGGAGTTCCGCG
TTACATAACTTACGGTAAATGGCCCGCCTGGCTGACCGCCCAACGACCCCCGCCCATTGACGTCAATAAT
GACGTATGTTCCCATAGTAACGCCAATAGGGACTTTCCATTGACGTCAATGGGTGGAGTATTTACGGTAA
ACTGCCCACTTGGCAGTACATCAAGTGTATCATATGCCAAGTACGCCCCCTATTGACGTCAATGACGGTA
AATGGCCCGCCTGGCATTATGCCCAGTACATGACCTTATGGGACTTTCCTACTTGGCAGTACATCTACGT
ATTAGTCATCGCTATTACCATGGTCGAGGTGAGCCCCACGTTCTGCTTCACTCTCCCCATCTCCCCCCCC
TCCCCACCCCCAATTTTGTATTTATTTATTTTTTAATTATTTTGTGCAGCGATGGGGGCGGGGGGGGGGG
GGGSGCGCGCCRGGGGGGGGGGGGGGGGGSGRGGGGSGGGGSGGGGSGRGGCGGAGAGGTGCGGCGGCAG
CCAATCAGAGCGGCGCGCTCCGAAAGTTTCCTTTTATGGCGAGGCGGCGGCGGCGGCGGCCCTATAAAAA
GCGAAGCGCGCGGCGGGCGGGAGTCGCTGCGCGCTGCCTTCGCCCCGTGCCCCGCTCCGCCGCCGCCTCG
CGCCGCCCGCCCCGGCTCTGACTGACCGCGTTACTCCCACAGGTGAGCGGGCGGGACGGCCCTTCTCCTC
CGGGCTGTAATTAGCGCTTGGTTTAATGACGGCTTGTTTCTTTTCTGTGGCTGCGTGAAAGCCTTGAGGG
GCTCCGGGAGGGCCCTTTGTGCGGGGGGAGCGGCTCGGGGGGTGCGTGCGTGTGTGTGTGCGTGGGGAGC
GCCGCGTGCGGCTCCGCGCTGCCCGGCGGCTGTGAGCGCTGCGGGCGCGGCGCGGGGCTTTGTGCGCTCC
GCAGTGTGCGCGAGGGGAGCGCGGCCGGGGGCGGTGCCCCGCGGTGCGGGGGGGGCTGCGAGGGGAACAA
AGGCTGCGTGCGGGGTGTGTGCGTGGGGGGGTGAGCAGGGGGTGTGGGCGCGTCGGTCGGGCTGCAACCC
CCCCTGCACCCCCCTCCCCGAGTTGCTGAGCACGGCCCGGCTTCGGGTGCGGGGCTCCGTACGGGGCGTG
GCGCGGGGCTCGCCGTGCCGGGCGGGGGGTGGCGGCAGGTGGGGGTGCCGGGCGGGGCGGGGCCGCCTCG
GGCCGGGGAGGGCTCGGGGGAGGGGCGCGGCGGCCCCCGGAGCGCCGGCGGCTGTCGAGGCGCGGCGAGC
CGCAGCCATTGCCTTTTATGGTAATCGTGCGAGAGGGCGCAGGGACTTCCTTTGTCCCAAATCTGTGCGG
AGCCGAAATCTGGGAGGCGCCGCCGCACCCCCTCTAGCGGGCGCGGGGCGAAGCGGTGCGGCGCCGGCAG
GAAGGAAATGGGCGGGGAGGGCCTTCGTGCGTCGCCGCGCCGCCGTCCCCTTCTCCCTCTCCAGCCTCGG
GGCTGTCCGCGGGGGGACGGCTGCCTTCGGGGGGGACGGGGCAGGGCGGGGTTCGGCTTCTGGCGTGTGA
CCGGCGGCTCTAGAGCCTCTGCTAACCATGTTCATGCCTTCTTCTTTTTCCTACAGCTCCTGGGCAACGT
GCTGGTTATTGTGCTGTCTCATCATTTTGGCAAAGAATTGGGATCCGAATTCACCATGACTCTGGAGTCC
ATCATGGCGTGCTGCCTGAGCGAGGAGGCCAAGGAAGCCCGGAGGATCAACGACGAGATCGAGCGGCAGC
TGCGCAGGGACAAGCGCGACGCCCGCCGGGAGCTCAAGCTGCTGCTGCTGGGGACAGGGGAGAGTGGCAA
GAGCACCTTCATCAAGCAGATGAGGATCATCCACGGGTCGGGCTACTCTGACGAAGACAAGCGCGGCTTC
ACCAAGCTGGTGTATCAGAACATCTTCACGGCCATGCAGGCCATGATCAGAGCGATGGACACGCTCAAGA
TCCCATACAAGTATGAACACAATAAGGCTCATGCACAATTGGTTCGAGAGGTTGATGTGGAGAAGGTGTC
TGCTTTTGAGAATCCATATGTAGATGCAATAAAGAGCTTGTGGAATGATCCTGGAATCCAGGAGTGCTAC
GACAGACGACGGGAATATCAGTTATCTGACTCTACCAAATACTATCTGAATGACTTGGACCGTGTAGCCG
ACCCTTCCTATCTGCCTACACAACAAGACGTGCTTAGAGTTCGAGTCCCCACTACAGGGATCATCGAATA
CCCCTTTGACTTACAAAGTGTCATTTTCAGAATGGTCGATGTAGGGGGCCAAAGGTCAGAGAGAAGAAAA
TGGATACACTGCTTTGAAAATGTCACCTCCATCATGTTTCTAGTAGCGCTTAGCGAATATGATCAAGTTC
TTGTGGAGTCAGACAATGAGAACCGCATGGAGGAGAGCAAAGCACTCTTTAGAACAATTATCACCTACCC
CTGGTTCCAGAACAGTAGCGTCATCTTATTTCTGAATAAGAAAGATCTTCTAGAGGAGAAAATCATGTAT
TCCCACCTAGTCGACTACTTCCCAGAATATGATGGACCCCAGAGAGATGCCCAGGCAGCTCGAGAATTCA
TCCTGAAAATGTTCGTGGACCTGAACCCCGACAGTGACAAAATCATCTACTCCCACTTCACGTGCGCCAC
AGATACCGAGAACATCCGCTTCGTCTTTGCAGCCGTCAAGGACACCATCCTGCAGCTGAACCTGAAGGAG
TACAATCTGGTCTAA
